>Addgene plasmid #238190 | pCMV_GFP_24 | addgene full sequence | sequence record 472656 | Addgene NGS Result
TTCTTTCCTGCGTTATCCCCTGATTCTGTGGATAACCGTATTACCGCCTTTGAGTGAGCTGATACCGCTC
GCCGCAGCCGAACGACCGAGCGCAGCGAGTCAGTGAGCGAGGAAGCGGAAGAGCGCCCAATACGCAAACC
GCCTCTCCCCGCGCGTTGGCCGATTCATTAATGCAGCTGGCACGACAGGTTTCCCGACTGGAAAGCGGGC
AGTGAGCGCAACGCAATTAATGTGAGTTAGCTCACTCATTAGGCACCCCAGGCTTTACACTTTATGCTTC
CGGCTCGTATGTTGTGTGGAATTGTGAGCGGATAACAATTTCACACAGGAAACAGCTATGACCATGATTA
CGCCAAGCGCGCAATTAACCCTCACTAAAGGGAACAAAAGCTGGAGCTGCAAGCTTAATGTAGTCTTATG
CAATACTCTTGTAGTCTTGCAACATGGTAACGATGAGTTAGCAACATGCCTTACAAGGAGAGAAAAAGCA
CCGTGCATGCCGATTGGTGGAAGTAAGGTGGTACGATCGTGCCTTATTAGGAAGGCAACAGACGGGTCTG
ACATGGATTGGACGAACCACTGAATTGCCGCATTGCAGAGATATTGTATTTAAGTGCCTAGCTCGATACA
TAAACGGGTCTCTCTGGTTAGACCAGATCTGAGCCTGGGAGCTCTCTGGCTAACTAGGGAACCCACTGCT
TAAGCCTCAATAAAGCTTGCCTTGAGTGCTTCAAGTAGTGTGTGCCCGTCTGTTGTGTGACTCTGGTAAC
TAGAGATCCCTCAGACCCTTTTAGTCAGTGTGGAAAATCTCTAGCAGTGGCGCCCGAACAGGGACTTGAA
AGCGAAAGGGAAACCAGAGGAGCTCTCTCGACGCAGGACTCGGCTTGCTGAAGCGCGCACGGCAAGAGGC
GAGGGGCGGCGACTGGTGAGTACGCCAAAAATTTTGACTAGCGGAGGCTAGAAGGAGAGAGATGGGTGCG
AGAGCGTCAGTATTAAGCGGGGGAGAATTAGATCGCGATGGGAAAAAATTCGGTTAAGGCCAGGGGGAAA
GAAAAAATATAAATTAAAACATATAGTATGGGCAAGCAGGGAGCTAGAACGATTCGCAGTTAATCCTGGC
CTGTTAGAAACATCAGAAGGCTGTAGACAAATACTGGGACAGCTACAACCATCCCTTCAGACAGGATCAG
AAGAACTTAGATCATTATATAATACAGTAGCAACCCTCTATTGTGTGCATCAAAGGATAGAGATAAAAGA
CACCAAGGAAGCTTTAGACAAGATAGAGGAAGAGCAAAACAAAAGTAAGACCACCGCACAGCAAGCGGCC
GCTGATCTTCAGACCTGGAGGAGGAGATATGAGGGACAATTGGAGAAGTGAATTATATAAATATAAAGTA
GTAAAAATTGAACCATTAGGAGTAGCACCCACCAAGGCAAAGAGAAGAGTGGTGCAGAGAGAAAAAAGAG
CAGTGGGAATAGGAGCTTTGTTCCTTGGGTTCTTGGGAGCAGCAGGAAGCACTATGGGCGCAGCGTCAAT
GACGCTGACGGTACAGGCCAGACAATTATTGTCTGGTATAGTGCAGCAGCAGAACAATTTGCTGAGGGCT
ATTGAGGCGCAACAGCATCTGTTGCAACTCACAGTCTGGGGCATCAAGCAGCTCCAGGCAAGAATCCTGG
CTGTGGAAAGATACCTAAAGGATCAACAGCTCCTGGGGATTTGGGGTTGCTCTGGAAAACTCATTTGCAC
CACTGCTGTGCCTTGGAATGCTAGTTGGAGTAATAAATCTCTGGAACAGATTTGGAATCACACGACCTGG
ATGGAGTGGGACAGAGAAATTAACAATTACACAAGCTTAATACACTCCTTAATTGAAGAATCGCAAAACC
AGCAAGAAAAGAATGAACAAGAATTATTGGAATTAGATAAATGGGCAAGTTTGTGGAATTGGTTTAACAT
AACAAATTGGCTGTGGTATATAAAATTATTCATAATGATAGTAGGAGGCTTGGTAGGTTTAAGAATAGTT
TTTGCTGTACTTTCTATAGTGAATAGAGTTAGGCAGGGATATTCACCATTATCGTTTCAGACCCACCTCC
CAACCCCGAGGGGACCCGACAGGCCCGAAGGAATAGAAGAAGAAGGTGGAGAGAGAGACAGAGACAGATC
CATTCGATTAGTGAACGGATCTCGACGGTATCGGTTAACTTTTAAAAGAAAAGGGGGGATTGGGGGGTAC
AGTGCAGGGGAAAGAATAGTAGACATAATAGCAACAGACATACAAACTAAAGAATTACAAAAACAAATTA
CAAAATTCAAAATTTTATCGATCGGGTTTATTACAGGGACAGCAGAGATCCAGTTTATCGATGAGGCCCT
TTCGTCTTCACTCGAGGGAGTTCCGCGTTACATAACTTACGGTAAATGGCCCGCCTGGCTGACCGCCCAA
CGACCCCCGCCCATTGACGTCAATAATGACGTATGTTCCCATAGTAACGCCAATAGGGACTTTCCATTGA
CGTCAATGGGTGGAGTATTTACGGTAAACTGCCCACTTGGCAGTACATCAAGTGTATCATATGCCAAGTA
CGCCCCCTATTGACGTCAATGACGGTAAATGGCCCGCCTGGCATTATGCCCAGTACATGACCTTATGGGA
CTTTCCTACTTGGCAGTACATCTACGTATTAGTCATCGCTATTACCATGGTGATGCGGTTTTGGCAGTAC
ATCAATGGGCGTGGATAGCGGTTTGACTCACGGGGATTTCCAAGTCTCCACCCCATTGACGTCAATGGGA
GTTTGTTTTGGCACCAAAATCAACGGGACTTTCCAAAATGTCGTAACAACTCCGCCCCATTGACGCAAAT
GGGCGGTAGGCGTGTACGGTGGGAGGTCTATATAAGCAGAGCTCGTTTAGTGAACCGTCAGATCACGCGT
GACAAATTGCCCGGGCTGTGAGACGGTTGTAAATGAGCACACAAAATACACATGCTAAAATATTATATTC
TATGACCTTTATAAAATCAACCAAAATCTTCTTTTTAATAACTTTAGTATCAATAATTAGAATTTTTATG
TTCCTTTTTGCAAACTTTTAATAAAAATGAGCAAAATAAAAAAACGCTAGTTTTAGTAACTCGCGTTGTT
TTCTTCACCTTTAATAATAGCTACTCCACCACTTGTTCCTAAGCGGTCAGCTCCTGCTTCAATCATTTTT
TGAGCATCTTCAAATGTTCTAACTCCACCAGCTGCTTTAACTAAAGCATTGTCTTTAACAACTGACTTCA
TTAGTTTAACATCTTCAAATGTTGCACCTGATTTTGAAAATCCTGTTGATGTTTTAACAAATTCTAATCC
AGCTTCAACAGCTATTTCACAAGCTTTCATGATTTCTTCTTTTGTTAATAAACAATTTTCCATAATACAT
TTAACAACATGTGATCCAGCTGCTTTTTTTACAGCTTTCATGTCTTCTAAAACTAATTCATAATTTTTGT
CTTTTAATGCACCAATATTTAATACCATATCAATTTCTGTTGCACCATCTTTAATTGCTTCAGAAACTTC
GAATGCTTTTGTAGCTGTTGTGCATGCACCTAGAGGAAAACCTACAACATTTGTTATTCCTACATTTGTG
CCTTTTAATAATTCTTTACAATAGCTTGTTCAATATGAATTAACACAAACTGTTGCAAAATCAAATTCAA
TTGCTTCATCACATAATTGTTTAATTTCAGCTTTCGTAGCATCTTGTTTTAATAATGTGTGATCTATATA
TTTGTTTAGTTTCATTTTTTCTCCTATATATTCATTTTTAATTTTAATTCTTTAATAATTTCGTCTACTT
TAACTTTAGCGTTTTGAACAGATTCACCAACACCTATAAAATAAATTTTTAGTTTAGGTTCAGTTCCACT
TGGGCGAACAGCAAATCATGACTTATCTTCTAAATAAAATTTTAGTAAGTCTTGTCCTGGCATATTATAC
ATTCCATCGATGTAGTCTTCAACATTAACAACTTTAAGTCCAGCAATTTGAGTTAAGGGTGTTGCTCTCA
ATGATTTCATTAATGGTTCAATTTTTAATTTCTTTTCTTCTGGTTTAAAATTCAAGTTTAAAGTGAAAGT
GTAATATGCACCCATTTCTTTAAATAAATCTTCTAAATAGTCTACTAATGTTTTATTTTGTTTTTTATAA
AATCAAGCAGCCTCTGCTATTAATATAGAAGCTTGTATTCCATCTTTATCTCTAGCTGAGTCATCAATTA
CATATCCATAACTTTCTTCATAAGCAAAAACAAAATTTAATCCGTTATCTTCTTCTTTAGCAATTTCTCT
ACCCATTCATTTAAATCCAGTTAAAGTTTTTACAATATTAACTCCATATTTTTCATGAGCGATTCTATCA
CCCAAATCACTTGTTACAAAACTTGAATATAGAGCCGGATTTTTTGGAATGCTATTTAAGCGTTTTAGAT
TTGATAATTTTCAATCAATTAAAATTGGTCCTGTTTGATTTCCATCTAATCTTACAAAATGACCATCATG
TTTTATTGCCATTCCAAATCTGTCAGCATCTGGGTCATTCATAATAATAATATCTGCATCATGTTTAATA
CCATATTCAAGCGGTATTTTTCATGCAGGATCAAATTCTGGATTTGGATTTACAACATTTTTAAATGTTT
CATCTTCAAATGCATGCTCTTCAACCTCAATAACGTTATATCCTGATTCACGTAATATTTTTGGGGTAAA
TTTAGTTCCTGTTCCATTAACTGCGCTAAAAATAATTTTTAAATCTTTTTTAGCTTCTTGCTCTTTTTTG
TACGTCTCGGGATCCGGAGCTACCGCGGAGCCGCGTAGCAAACGTCCGCGTGTGACGCTGCCGGCGTGTC
CGGCGCATGGATCCGGAGCTACCATGAGTAAAGGAGAAGAACTTTTCACTGGAGTTGTCCCAATTCTTGT
TGAATTAGATGGTGATGTTAATGGGCACAAATTTTCTGTCAGTGGAGAGGGTGAAGGTGATGCAACATAC
GGAAAACTTACCCTTAAATTTATTTGCACTACTGGAAAACTACCTGTTCCATGGCCAACACTTGTCACTA
CCCTGACTTATGGTGTTCAATGCTTTTCAAGATACCCAGATCATATGAAACGGCATGACTTTTTCAAGAG
TGCCATGCCCGAAGGTTATGTACAGGAAAGAACTATATTTTTCAAAGATGACGGGAACTACAAGACACGT
GCTGAAGTCAAGTTTGAAGGTGATACCCTTGTTAATAGAATCGAGTTAAAAGGTATTGATTTTAAAGAAG
ATGGAAACATTCTTGGACACAAATTGGAATACAACTATAACTCACACAATGTATACATCATGGCAGACAA
ACAAAAGAATGGAATCAAAGTTAACTTCAAAATTAGACACAACATTGAAGATGGAAGCGTTCAACTAGCA
GACCATTATCAACAAAATACTCCAATTGGCGATGGCCCTGTCCTTTTACCAGACAACCATTACCTGTCCA
CACAATCTAAGCTTTCGAAAGATCCCAACGAAAAGAGAGACCACATGGTCCTTCTTGAGTTTGTAACAGC
TGCTGGGATTACACATGGCATGGATGAACTATACAAAGGTGGATCTGGAGGTTCAGGTGGAAGTGCGGCC
GGTACCGGCAGCGGAGGA
[549 nt withheld, positions 5689-6237]
TGAACTAGTTGTACAAAGTGGTTGATATCCAGCACAGTGGCGGCCGCTCGACAATCAACCTCTGGATTAC
AAAATTTGTGAAAGATTGACTGGTATTCTTAACTATGTTGCTCCTTTTACGCTATGTGGATACGCTGCTT
TAATGCCTTTGTATCATGCTATTGCTTCCCGTATGGCTTTCATTTTCTCCTCCTTGTATAAATCCTGGTT
GCTGTCTCTTTATGAGGAGTTGTGGCCCGTTGTCAGGCAACGTGGCGTGGTGTGCACTGTGTTTGCTGAC
GCAACCCCCACTGGTTGGGGCATTGCCACCACCTGTCAGCTCCTTTCCGGGACTTTCGCTTTCCCCCTCC
CTATTGCCACGGCGGAACTCATCGCCGCCTGCCTTGCCCGCTGCTGGACAGGGGCTCGGCTGTTGGGCAC
TGACAATTCCGTGGTGTTGTCGGGGAAGCTGACGTCCTTTCCATGGCTGCTCGCCTGTGTTGCCACCTGG
ATTCTGCGCGGGACGTCCTTCTGCTACGTCCCTTCGGCCCTCAATCCAGCGGACCTTCCTTCCCGCGGCC
TGCTGCCGGCTCTGCGGCCTCTTCCGCGTCTTCGCCTTCGCCCTCAGACGAGTCGGATCTCCCTTTGGGC
CGCCTCCCCGCCTGGAATTCTGCAGATATCCGGTTAGTAATGAGTTTGGAATTAATTCTGTGGAATGTGT
GTCAGTTAGGGTGTGGAAAGTCCCCAGGCTCCCCAGCAGGCAGAAGTATGCAAAGCATGCATCTCAATTA
GTCAGCAACCAGGTGTGGAAAGTCCCCAGGCTCCCCAGCAGGCAGAAGTATGCAAAGCATGCATCTCAAT
TAGTCAGCAACCATAGTCCCGCCCCTAACTCCGCCCATCCCGCCCCTAACTCCGCCCAGTTCCGCCCATT
CTCCGCCCCATGGCTGACTAATTTTTTTTATTTATGCAGAGGCCGAGGCCGCCTCTGCCTCTGAGCTATT
CCAGAAGTAGTGAGGAGGCTTTTTTGGAGGCCTAGGCTTTTGCAAAAAGCTCCCGGGAGCTTGTATATCC
ATTTTCGGATCTGATCAGCACGTGCCACCATGACCGAGTACAAGCCCACGGTGCGCCTCGCCACCCGCGA
TGATGTCCCTAGGGCCGTACGCACCCTCGCCGCCGCGTTCGCCGACTACCCCGCCACGCGCCACACCGTC
GATCCGGACCGCCACATCGAGCGGGTCACCGAGCTGCAAGAACTCTTCCTCACGCGCGTCGGGCTCGACA
TCGGCAAGGTGTGGGTCGCTGATGACGGCGCCGCCGTGGCGGTCTGGACCACGCCGGAGAGCGTCGAAGC
GGGGGCGGTGTTCGCCGAGATCGGCCCGCGCATGGCCGAGTTGAGCGGTTCCCGGCTGGCCGCGCAGCAA
CAGATGGAAGGCCTCCTGGCGCCGCACCGGCCCAAGGAGCCCGCGTGGTTCCTGGCCACCGTCGGCGTTT
CGCCCGACCACCAGGGCAAGGGTCTGGGCAGCGCCGTCGTGCTCCCCGGAGTGGAAGCTGCCGAGCGCGC
CGGGGTGCCTGCCTTCCTGGAGACCTCCGCGCCCCGCAACCTCCCCTTCTACGAGCGGCTCGGCTTCACC
GTCACCGCCGACGTCGAGGTGCCCGAAGGACCGCGCACCTGGTGCATGACCCGCAAGCCCGGTGCCTAGG
GTACCTTTAAGACCAATGACTTACAAGGCAGCTGTAGATCTTAGCCACTTTTTAAAAGAAAAGGGGGGAC
TGGAAGGGCTAGCTCACTCCCAACGAAGACAAGATCTGCTTTTTGCTTGTACTGGGTCTCTCTGGTTAGA
CCAGATCTGAGCCTGGGAGCTCTCTGGCTAACTAGGGAACCCACTGCTTAAGCCTCAATAAAGCTTGCCT
TGAGTGCTTCAAGTAGTGTGTGCCCGTCTGTTGTGTGACTCTGGTAACTAGAGATCCCTCAGACCCTTTT
AGTCAGTGTGGAAAATCTCTAGCAGTAGTAGTTCATGTCATCTTATTATTCAGTATTTATAACTTGCAAA
GAAATGAATATCAGAGAGTGAGAGGAACTTGTTTATTGCAGCTTATAATGGTTACAAATAAAGCAATAGC
ATCACAAATTTCACAAATAAAGCATTTTTTTCACTGCATTCTAGTTGTGGTTTGTCCAAACTCATCAATG
TATCTTATCATGTCTGGCTCTAGCTATCCCGCCCCTAACTCCGCCCATCCCGCCCCTAACTCCGCCCAGT
TCCGCCCATTCTCCGCCCCATGGCTGACTAATTTTTTTTATTTATGCAGAGGCCGAGGCCGCCTCGGCCT
CTGAGCTATTCCAGAAGTAGTGAGGAGGCTTTTTTGGAGGCCTAGGGACGTACCCAATTCGCCCTATAGT
GAGTCGTATTACGCGCGCTCACTGGCCGTCGTTTTACAACGTCGTGACTGGGAAAACCCTGGCGTTACCC
AACTTAATCGCCTTGCAGCACATCCCCCTTTCGCCAGCTGGCGTAATAGCGAAGAGGCCCGCACCGATCG
CCCTTCCCAACAGTTGCGCAGCCTGAATGGCGAATGGG
[124 nt withheld, positions 8796-8919]
C
[91 nt withheld, positions 8921-9011]
A
[49 nt withheld, positions 9013-9061]
CCTTTGACGTTGGAGTCCACGTTCTTT
[37 nt withheld, positions 9089-9125]
ACCCTATCTCGGTCTATTCTTTTGATTTATAAGGGATTTTGCCGATTTCGGCCTATTGGTTAAAAAATGA
GCTGATTTAACAAAAATTTAACGCGAATTTTAACAAAATATTAACGCTTACAATTTAGGTGGCACTTTTC
GGGGAAATGTGCGCGGAACCCCTATTTGTTTATTTTTCTAAATACATTCAAATATGTATCCGCTCATGAG
ACAATAACCCTGATAAATGCTTCAATAATATTGAAAAAGGAAGAGTATGAGTATTCAACATTTCCGTGTC
GCCCTTATTCCCTTTTTTGCGGCATTTTGCCTTCCTGTTTTTGCTCACCCAGAAACGCTGGTGAAAGTAA
AAGATGCTGAAGATCAGTTGGGTGCACGAGTGGGTTACATCGAACTGGATCTCAACAGCGGTAAGATCCT
TGAGAGTTTTCGCCCCGAAGAACGTTTTCCAATGATGAGCACTTTTAAAGTTCTGCTATGTGGCGCGGTA
TTATCCCGTATTGACGCCGGGCAAGAGCAACTCGGTCGCCGCATACACTATTCTCAGAATGACTTGGTTG
AGTACTCACCAGTCACAGAAAAGCATCTTACGGATGGCATGACAGTAAGAGAATTATGCAGTGCTGCCAT
AACCATGAGTGATAACACTGCGGCCAACTTACTTCTGACAACGATCGGAGGACCGAAGGAGCTAACCGCT
TTTTTGCACAACATGGGGGATCATGTAACTCGCCTTGATCGTTGGGAACCGGAGCTGAATGAAGCCATAC
CAAACGACGAGCGTGACACCACGATGCCTGTAGCAATGGCAACAACGTTGCGCAAACTATTAACTGGCGA
ACTACTTACTCTAGCTTCCCGGCAACAATTAATAGACTGGATGGAGGCGGATAAAGTTGCAGGACCACTT
CTGCGCTCGGCCCTTCCGGCTGGCTGGTTTATTGCTGATAAATCTGGAGCCGGTGAGCGTGGGTCTCGCG
GTATCATTGCAGCACTGGGGCCAGATGGTAAGCCCTCCCGTATCGTAGTTATCTACACGACGGGGAGTCA
GGCAACTATGGATGAACGAAATAGACAGATCGCTGAGATAGGTGCCTCACTGATTAAGCATTGGTAACTG
TCAGACCAAGTTTACTCATATATACTTTAGATTGATTTAAAACTTCATTTTTAATTTAAAAGGATCTAGG
TGAAGATCCTTTTTGATAATCTCATGACCAAAATCCCTTAACGTGAGTTTTCGTTCCACTGAGCGTCAGA
CCCCGTAGAAAAGATCAAAGGATCTTCTTGAGATCCTTTTTTTCTGCGCGTAATCTGCTGCTTGCAAACA
AAAAAACCACCGCTACCAGCGGTGGTTTGTTTGCCGGATCAAGAGCTACCAACTCTTTTTCCGAAGGTAA
CTGGCTTCAGCAGAGCGCAGATACCAAATACTGTTCTTCTAGTGTAGCCGTAGTTAGGCCACCACTTCAA
GAACTCTGTAGCACCGCCTACATACCTCGCTCTGCTAATCCTGTTACCAGTGGCTGCTGCCAGTGGCGAT
AAGTCGTGTCTTACCGGGTTGGACTCAAGACGATAGTTACCGGATAAGGCGCAGCGGTCGGGCTGAACGG
GGGGTTCGTGCACACAGCCCAGCTTGGAGCGAACGACCTACACCGAACTGAGATACCTACAGCGTGAGCT
ATGAGAAAGCGCCACGCTTCCCGAAGGGAGAAAGGCGGACAGGTATCCGGTAAGCGGCAGGGTCGGAACA
GGAGAGCGCACGAGGGAGCTTCCAGGGGGAAACGCCTGGTATCTTTATAGTCCTGTCGGGTTTCGCCACC
TCTGACTTGAGCGTCGATTTTTGTGATGCTCGTCAGGGGGGCGGAGCCTATGGAAAAACGCCAGCAACGC
GGCCTTTTTACGGTTCCTGGCCTTTTGCTGGCCTTTTGCTCACATG
Features (pLannotate 1.2.2; 31 found; start..end, strand, type, name):
      1..121     +  rep_origin     RSF ori (fragment): Plasmids containing the RSF 1030 origin of replication can be propagated in E. coli cells that contain additional plasmids with compatible origins.
    123..215     +  CDS            lacI (fragment): lac repressor; lacI; The lac repressor binds to the lac operator to inhibit transcription in E. coli. This inhibition can be relieved by adding lactose or isopropyl-β-D-thiogalactopyranoside (IPTG).
    228..249     +  protein_bind   CAP binding site: CAP binding activates transcription in the presence of cAMP. E. coli catabolite activator protein
    264..294     +  promoter       lac promoter: promoter for the E. coli lac operon
    298..320     +  protein_bind   lac operator (fragment): The lac repressor binds to the lac operator to inhibit transcription in E. coli. This inhibition can be relieved by adding lactose or isopropyl-β-D-thiogalactopyranoside (IPTG). lac repressor encoded by lacI
    363..381     +  promoter       T3 promoter: promoter for bacteriophage T3 RNA polymerase
    409..635     +  promoter       RSV promoter: Rous sarcoma virus enhancer/promoter
    636..816     +  LTR            5' LTR (truncated): truncated 5' long terminal repeat (LTR) from HIV-1
    863..988     +  misc_feature   HIV-1 Ψ: packaging signal of human immunodeficiency virus type 1
    972..1335    +  CDS            HIV-1 gag (fragment): gag protein from human immunodeficiency virus 1; gag
   1481..1714    +  misc_feature   RRE: The Rev response element (RRE) of HIV-1 allows for Rev-dependent mRNA export from the nucleus to the cytoplasm.
   2091..2191    +  CDS            Rev (fragment): human immunodeficiency virus 1 (HIV-1) Rev protein; rev; enhances nuclear export of unspliced and incompletely spliced viral mRNAs
   2210..2326    +  misc_feature   cPPT/CTS: central polypurine tract and central termination sequence of HIV-1
   2406..2709    +  enhancer       CMV enhancer: human cytomegalovirus immediate early enhancer
   2710..2913    +  promoter       CMV promoter: human cytomegalovirus (CMV) immediate early promoter
   3136..3795    -  CDS            deoC1: DEOC1_STAAN - Also known as dra. Experimental evidence at protein level: Swiss-Prot protein existence level 1. Catalyzes a reversible aldol reaction between acetaldehyde and D-glyceraldehyde 3-phosphate to generate 2-deoxy-D-ribose 5- phosphate. From Staphylococcus aureus (strain N315).
   4924..5637    +  CDS            GFP: green fluorescent protein
   5689..6237    +  CDS            FTH1 (sequence withheld): FRIH_HUMAN - Also known as FTH, FTHL6. Experimental evidence at protein level: Swiss-Prot protein existence level 1. Stores iron in a soluble, non-toxic, readily available form. Important for iron homeostasis. Has ferroxidase activity. Iron is taken up in the ferrous form and deposited as ferric hydroxides after oxidation. Also plays a role in delivery of iron to cells. Mediates iron uptake in capsule cells of the developing kidney (By similarity). From Homo sapiens (Human).
   6290..6878    +  misc_feature   WPRE: woodchuck hepatitis virus posttranscriptional regulatory element
   6934..7263    +  promoter       SV40 promoter: SV40 enhancer and early promoter
   7317..7914    +  CDS            PuroR (fragment): puromycin N-acetyltransferase; pac from Streptomyces; confers resistance to puromycin
   7906..8055    +  CDS            nef (fragment): NEF_HV1LA - Experimental evidence at protein level: Swiss-Prot protein existence level 1. Extracellular Nef protein targets CD4(+) T-lymphocytes for apoptosis by interacting with CXCR4 surface receptors. From Human immunodeficiency virus type 1 group M subtype B (isolate Lai) (HIV-1).
   8041..8221    +  LTR            5' LTR (truncated): truncated 5' long terminal repeat (LTR) from HIV-1
   8293..8414    +  polyA_signal   SV40 poly(A) signal: SV40 polyadenylation signal
   8454..8589    +  rep_origin     SV40 ori: SV40 origin of replication
   8610..8628    -  promoter       T7 promoter: promoter for bacteriophage T7 RNA polymerase
   8636..8791    +  CDS            lacZα (fragment): LacZα fragment of β-galactosidase; lacZ fragment
   8796..9224    +  rep_origin     f1 ori (sequence partly withheld): f1 bacteriophage origin of replication; arrow indicates direction of (+) strand synthesis
   9277..9381    +  promoter       AmpR promoter: bla
   9382..10242   +  CDS            AmpR: β-lactamase; bla; confers resistance to ampicillin, carbenicillin, and related antibiotics
  10413..11001   +  rep_origin     ori: high-copy-number ColE1/pMB1/pBR322/pUC origin of replication
