[The description below was written by a language model from this plasmid's Addgene catalogue record and pLannotate feature annotations shown in this document.]
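Description:
pCMV_GFP_24 is an empty third-generation-style lentiviral backbone for mammalian expression, derived from pLenti CMV rtTA3 Blast, into which a protein-coding sequence can be cloned so that it is produced as a fusion with GFP and human ferritin heavy chain (FTH1). Because ferritin heavy chain self-assembles into a 24-subunit cage, the "24" in the name reflects the intended display or clustering of the fused protein as a fluorescent 24-mer. In bacteria the plasmid is maintained by a high-copy ColE1/pUC-type origin and selected through the β-lactamase (AmpR) gene. An f1 origin and remnants of lac/lacZα cloning-vector sequence are also present.

The viral portion carries an RSV promoter driving a truncated HIV-1 5' LTR, followed by the Ψ packaging signal, a gag fragment, the RRE for Rev-dependent nuclear export and the cPPT/CTS. Together with the truncated 3' LTR and a downstream SV40 polyadenylation signal, these allow the genome to be packaged when helper functions are supplied in trans. Inside the LTRs, the CMV enhancer/promoter sits upstream of a roughly 2 kb region that precedes the GFP and FTH1 open reading frames. This region contains a reverse-oriented match to a bacterial deoC1 gene, which may be stuffer sequence to be replaced by the insert, although the record does not say so or define the cloning sites. The catalogue lists the GFP-FTH1 tag as N-terminal, whereas the feature order places it downstream of that region. A WPRE follows FTH1 to enhance transcript expression, and a separate SV40 promoter drives puromycin N-acetyltransferase for selecting transduced cells.
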