Addgene plasmid #238190: pCMV_GFP_24
Purpose: (Empty Backbone) Empty lentiviral vector for expressing protein sequences fused to GFP and FTH1 (24-mer), under a CMV promoter
Depositing lab: Feng Zhang. Depositing organization: Broad Institute.
Backbone
  Vector backbone: pLenti CMV rtTA3 Blast (w756-1) (Addgene #26429)
  Backbone manufacturer: Eric Campeau
  Vector type: Mammalian Expression, Lentiviral
  Selectable markers: Puromycin
  Tag / fusion protein: GFP-FTH1 (N terminal on backbone); SV40 (N terminal on backbone)
Growth in bacteria
  Bacterial resistance: Ampicillin, 100 μg/mL
  Growth temperature: 37°C
  Growth strain: NEB Stable
  Copy number: High Copy
Gene/Insert
  Gene/Insert name: None
  Tag / fusion protein: GFP-FTH1 (N terminal on backbone); SV40 (N terminal on backbone)
Terms and licenses: Academic/Nonprofit Terms; Industry Terms: Not Available to Industry
How to cite: pCMV_GFP_24 was a gift from Feng Zhang (Addgene plasmid # 238190 ; http://n2t.net/addgene:238190 ; RRID:Addgene_238190)
